Addgene plasmid #220232: pCDF-rM1PYK
Purpose: Inducible expression of rabbit muscle pyruvate kinase isoform 1
Depositing lab: Aron Fenton & Liskin Swint-Kruse. Depositing organization: University of Kansas Medical Center. Publication: PYK-SubstitutionOME: an integrated database containing allosteric coupling, ligand affinity and mutational, structural, pathological, bioinformatic and computational information about pyruvate kinase isozymes. Swint-Kruse L, Dougherty LL, Page B, Wu T, O'Neil PT, Prasannan CB, Timmons C, Tang Q, Parente DJ, Sreenivasan S, Holyoak T, Fenton AW. Database (Oxford). 2023 May 3;2023:baad030. doi: 10.1093/database/baad030. PubMed 37171062.
Backbone
  Vector backbone: pCDFDuet-1
  Backbone manufacturer: Novagen
  Backbone size w/o insert (bp): 3800
  Total vector size (bp): 7000
  Vector type: Bacterial Expression
Growth in bacteria
  Bacterial resistance: Spectinomycin, 50 μg/mL
  Growth temperature: 37°C
  Growth strain: DH5alpha
  Copy number: High Copy
Gene/Insert
  Gene/Insert name: Rabbit muscle pyruvate kinase (alt name: rM1PYK)
  Entrez Gene: PKM (a.k.a. PKM2)
  Promoter: T7
  Tag / fusion protein: 6xHis-MBP-SUMO (N terminal on insert)
  Cloning method: Ligation Independent Cloning
  Sequencing primers: 5′ GGATCTCGACGCTCTCCCT; 3′ GATTATGCGGCCGTGTACAA
Terms and licenses: Academic/Nonprofit Terms; Industry Terms: Not Available to Industry
Depositor comments: Expression and purification of an exogenous PYK requires the E. coli strain QTF60, a BL21-derivative lacking both endogenous PYK genes (pykF and pykA).
How to cite: pCDF-rM1PYK was a gift from Aron Fenton & Liskin Swint-Kruse (Addgene plasmid # 220232 ; http://n2t.net/addgene:220232 ; RRID:Addgene_220232)
