[The description below was written by a language model from this plasmid's Addgene catalogue record and pLannotate feature annotations shown in this document.]
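Description:
pCDF-rM1PYK is a bacterial expression plasmid built on the Novagen pCDFDuet-1 backbone for inducible production of rabbit muscle pyruvate kinase isoform 1 (rM1PYK, encoded by PKM) in E. coli. It replicates from the CloDF13 (CDF) origin, which is compatible with other common origins and so allows coexistence with additional plasmids. Selection is by spectinomycin through the aadA (SmR) aminoglycoside adenylyltransferase gene. The backbone also carries lacI under its own promoter. The sequenced record is about 6.85 kb, in line with the roughly 7 kb listed in the catalogue.

The payload sits in the first Duet expression unit. A T7 promoter with an adjacent lac operator and the T7 gene 10 ribosome binding site drives a single fusion open reading frame: cytosolic maltose binding protein without a signal sequence, a yeast SMT3-derived SUMO module, and the rabbit PKM coding sequence, which spans the numbering origin of the circular record. The catalogue describes the N-terminal tag as 6xHis-MBP-SUMO. The His tag is not separately annotated in the feature table, but a short unannotated stretch precedes MBP. In such fusions, His and MBP generally aid affinity capture and solubility, and SUMO provides a protease-removable junction ahead of the enzyme. Downstream lies the second Duet T7 promoter/lac operator, which appears unoccupied, followed by residual S-tag sequence and the T7 terminator. Transcription requires a host supplying T7 RNA polymerase and is derepressed with IPTG.

The depositors note that expressing and purifying an exogenous pyruvate kinase calls for a BL21-derived strain lacking both endogenous genes, pykF and pykA. The associated publication concerns allosteric, ligand-affinity and mutational data on pyruvate kinase isozymes.
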