Features (pLannotate 1.2.2; 20 found; start..end, strand, type, name):
   1347..1365    +  promoter       T7 promoter: promoter for bacteriophage T7 RNA polymerase
   1366..1390    +  protein_bind   lac operator: The lac repressor binds to the lac operator to inhibit transcription in E. coli. This inhibition can be relieved by adding lactose or isopropyl-β-D-thiogalactopyranoside (IPTG). lac repressor encoded by lacI
   1499..1540    +  CDS            S-Tag (fragment): affinity and epitope tag derived from pancreatic ribonuclease A
   1570..1587    +  CDS            SET1 (fragment): solubility-enhancement tag derived from T7 phage gene 10B
   1595..1642    +  terminator     T7 terminator: transcription terminator for bacteriophage T7 RNA polymerase
   1813..2604    -  CDS            SmR: aminoglycoside adenylyltransferase (Murphy, 1985); aadA; confers resistance to spectinomycin and streptomycin
   2605..2696    -  promoter       AmpR promoter: bla
   2744..3425    -  rep_origin     CloDF13 ori (fragment): Plasmids containing the CloDF13 (CDF) origin of replication can be propagated in E. coli cells that contain additional plasmids with compatible origins.
   3450..3547    -  rep_origin     CloDF13 ori (fragment): Plasmids containing the CloDF13 (CDF) origin of replication can be propagated in E. coli cells that contain additional plasmids with compatible origins.
   3644..3708    -  CDS            TcR (fragment): tetracycline efflux protein; tet; confers resistance to tetracycline
   3723..3744    -  protein_bind   CAP binding site: CAP binding activates transcription in the presence of cAMP. E. coli catabolite activator protein
   3757..4839    -  CDS            lacI: lac repressor; lacI; The lac repressor binds to the lac operator to inhibit transcription in E. coli. This inhibition can be relieved by adding lactose or isopropyl-β-D-thiogalactopyranoside (IPTG).
   4840..4917    -  promoter       lacI promoter: lacI
   4925..4960    -  CDS            TcR (fragment): tetracycline efflux protein; tet; confers resistance to tetracycline
   4963..4981    +  promoter       T7 promoter: promoter for bacteriophage T7 RNA polymerase
   4982..5006    +  protein_bind   lac operator: The lac repressor binds to the lac operator to inhibit transcription in E. coli. This inhibition can be relieved by adding lactose or isopropyl-β-D-thiogalactopyranoside (IPTG). lac repressor encoded by lacI
   5021..5043    +  RBS            RBS: efficient ribosome binding site from bacteriophage T7 gene 10 (Olins and Rangwala, 1989)
   5086..6186    +  CDS            MBP: maltose binding protein from E. coli; malE (mutated); This version of the gene does not encode a signal sequence, so MBP will remain in the cytosol.
   6247..6534    +  CDS            SUMO: cleavable ubiquitin-like protein tag; S. cerevisiae SMT3 (truncated and modified); modified to prevent cleavage by eukaryotic SUMO proteases
   6535..1278    +  CDS            PKM (across the origin): KPYM_RABIT - Also known as PKM2. Experimental evidence at protein level: Swiss-Prot protein existence level 1. Glycolytic enzyme that catalyzes the transfer of a phosphoryl group from phosphoenolpyruvate (PEP) to ADP, generating ATP. The ratio between the highly active tetrameric form and nearly inactive dimeric form determines whether glucose carbons are channeled to biosynthetic processes or used for glycolytic ATP production. The transition between the 2 forms contributes to the control of glycolysis and is important for tumor cell proliferation and survival. In addition to its role in glyc
>Addgene plasmid #220232 | pCDF-rM1PYK | addgene full sequence | sequence record 441246 | Addgene NGS Result
CGGCCCGTCGCGGTGGCTCTGGACACTAAGGGACCCGAGATCCGAACGGGGCTCATCAAGGGCAGCGGCA
CGGCGGAGGTGGAGCTGAAGAAGGGAGCCACGCTCAAGATCACGCTGGACAACGCCTACATGGAGAAGTG
CGACGAGAACATCCTGTGGCTGGACTACAAGAACATTTGCAAGGTGGTGGACGTGGGCAGCAAGGTCTAC
GTGGACGATGGCCTCATCTCCCTGCAGGTGAAGCAGAAAGGTCCTGACTTCCTGGTGACGGAGGTGGAGA
ACGGTGGCTTCTTGGGCAGCAAGAAGGGCGTGAACCTCCCCGGGGCTGCGGTGGACCTGCCTGCCGTGTC
CGAGAAGGACATCCAGGATCTGAAGTTCGGCGTGGAGCAGGACGTGGACATGGTGTTTGCCTCTTTCATC
CGCAAGGCGGCTGACGTCCATGAGGTCAGGAAGATCCTGGGAGAGAAAGGGAAGAACATCAAGATCATCA
GCAAAATTGAGAACCACGAGGGGGTGCGCAGGTTTGATGAGATCCTGGAGGCCAGCGACGGGATCATGGT
GGCTCGTGGTGATCTTGGCATTGAGATTCCTGCAGAGAAGGTCTTCCTTGCCCAGAAGATGATAATTGGG
CGATGCAACCGTGCTGGGAAGCCTGTCATCTGTGCCACGCAGATGCTGGAGAGCATGATCAAGAAGCCCC
GCCCCACCCGCGCCGAGGGCAGTGACGTGGCCAACGCGGTCCTGGATGGAGCCGACTGCATCATGCTGTC
TGGAGAGACGGCCAAGGGCGACTACCCGCTGGAGGCCGTCCGCATGCAGCACCTGATAGCGCGCGAGGCT
GAGGCAGCCATGTTCCACCGCAAGCTGTTCGAAGAACTTGCGCGCAGCTCCAGTCACTCCACAGACCTCA
TGGAGGCCATGGCCATGGGCAGCGTGGAGGCTTCCTATAAGTGTTTAGCGGCAGCTTTGATAGTTCTGAC
GGAGTCTGGCAGGTCTGCTCACCAAGTGGCCCGGTACCGCCCGCGCGCCCCCATCATTGCCGTGACACGG
AACCACCAGACCGCCCGCCAGGCCCACCTGTACCGTGGGATCTTCCCGGTGGTGTGTAAGGATCCGGTCC
AGGAGGCCTGGGCTGAGGATGTCGACCTCCGGGTGAACTTGGCCATGAATGTCGGCAAGGCCCGCGGTTT
CTTCAAGAAGGGAGATGTGGTCATTGTGCTCACCGGATGGCGCCCTGGCTCTGGCTTCACCAACACCATG
CGCGTGGTGCCCGTCCCGTGAGCGGCCGCATAATGCTTAAGTCGAACAGAAAGTAATCGTATTGTACACG
GCCGCATAATCGAAATTAATACGACTCACTATAGGGGAATTGTGAGCGGATAACAATTCCCCATCTTAGT
ATATTAGTTAAGTATAAGAAGGAGATATACATATGGCAGATCTCAATTGGATATCGGCCGGCCACGCGAT
CGCTGACGTCGGTACCCTCGAGTCTGGTAAAGAAACCGCTGCTGCGAAATTTGAACGCCAGCACATGGAC
TCGTCTACTAGCGCAGCTTAATTAACCTAGGCTGCTGCCACCGCTGAGCAATAACTAGCATAACCCCTTG
GGGCCTCTAAACGGGTCTTGAGGGGTTTTTTGCTGAAACCTCAGGCATTTGAGAAGCACACGGTCACACT
GCTTCCGGTAGTCAATAAACCGGTAAACCAGCAATAGACATAAGCGGCTATTTAACGACCCTGCCCTGAA
CCGACGACCGGGTCATCGTGGCCGGATCTTGCGGCCCCTCGGCTTGAACGAATTGTTAGACATTATTTGC
CGACTACCTTGGTGATCTCGCCTTTCACGTAGTGGACAAATTCTTCCAACTGATCTGCGCGCGAGGCCAA
GCGATCTTCTTCTTGTCCAAGATAAGCCTGTCTAGCTTCAAGTATGACGGGCTGATACTGGGCCGGCAGG
CGCTCCATTGCCCAGTCGGCAGCGACATCCTTCGGCGCGATTTTGCCGGTTACTGCGCTGTACCAAATGC
GGGACAACGTAAGCACTACATTTCGCTCATCGCCAGCCCAGTCGGGCGGCGAGTTCCATAGCGTTAAGGT
TTCATTTAGCGCCTCAAATAGATCCTGTTCAGGAACCGGATCAAAGAGTTCCTCCGCCGCTGGACCTACC
AAGGCAACGCTATGTTCTCTTGCTTTTGTCAGCAAGATAGCCAGATCAATGTCGATCGTGGCTGGCTCGA
AGATACCTGCAAGAATGTCATTGCGCTGCCATTCTCCAAATTGCAGTTCGCGCTTAGCTGGATAACGCCA
CGGAATGATGTCGTCGTGCACAACAATGGTGACTTCTACAGCGCGGAGAATCTCGCTCTCTCCAGGGGAA
GCCGAAGTTTCCAAAAGGTCGTTGATCAAAGCTCGCCGCGTTGTTTCATCAAGCCTTACGGTCACCGTAA
CCAGCAAATCAATATCACTGTGTGGCTTCAGGCCGCCATCCACTGCGGAGCCGTACAAATGTACGGCCAG
CAACGTCGGTTCGAGATGGCGCTCGATGACGCCAACTACCTCTGATAGTTGAGTCGATACTTCGGCGATC
ACCGCTTCCCTCATACTCTTCCTTTTTCAATATTATTGAAGCATTTATCAGGGTTATTGTCTCATGAGCG
GATACATATTTGAATGTATTTAGAAAAATAAACAAATAGCTAGCTCACTCGGTCGCTACGCTCCGGGCGT
GAGACTGCGGCGGGCGCTGCGGACACATACAAAGTTACCCACAGATTCCGTGGATAAGCAGGGGACTAAC
ATGTGAGGCAAAACAGCAGGGCCGCGCCGGTGGCGTTTTTCCATAGGCTCCGCCCTCCTGCCAGAGTTCA
CATAAACAGACGCTTTTCCGGTGCATCTGTGGGAGCCGTGAGGCTCAACCATGAATCTGACAGTACGGGC
GAAACCCGACAGGACTTAAAGATCCCCACCGTTTCCGGCGGGTCGCTCCCTCTTGCGCTCTCCTGTTCCG
ACCCTGCCGTTTACCGGATACCTGTTCCGCCTTTCTCCCTTACGGGAAGTGTGGCGCTTTCTCATAGCTC
ACACACTGGTATCTCGGCTCGGTGTAGGTCGTTCGCTCCAAGCTGGGCTGTAAGCAAGAACTCCCCGTTC
AGCCCGACTGCTGCGCCTTATCCGGTAACTGTTCACTTGAGTCCAACCCGGAAAAGCACGGTAAAACGCC
ACTGGCAGCAGCCATTGGTAACTGGGAGTTCGCAGAGGATTTGTTTAGCTAAACACGCGGTTGCTCTTGA
AGTGTGCGCCAAAGTCCGGCTACACTGGAAGGACAGATTTGGTTGCTGTGCTCTGCGAAAGCCAGTTACC
ACGGTTAAGCAGTTCCCCAACTGACTTAACCTTCGATCAAACCACCTCCCCAGGTGGTTTTTTCGAAGGT
TAAGTCAGTTGGGGAACTGCTTAACCTTCGATCAAACCACCTCCCCAGGTGGTTTTTTCGTTTACAGGGC
AAAAGATTACGCGCAGAAAAAAAGGATCTCAAGAAGATCCTTTGATCTTTTCTACTGAACCGCTCTAGAT
TTCAGTGCAATTTATCTCTTCAAATGTAGCACCTGAAGTCAGCCCCATACGATATAAGTTGTAATTCTCA
TGTTAGTCATGCCCCGCGCCCACCGGAAGGAGCTGACTGGGTTGAAGGCTCTCAAGGGCATCGGTCGAGA
TCCCGGTGCCTAATGAGTGAGCTAACTTACATTAATTGCGTTGCGCTCACTGCCCGCTTTCCAGTCGGGA
AACCTGTCGTGCCAGCTGCATTAATGAATCGGCCAACGCGCGGGGAGAGGCGGTTTGCGTATTGGGCGCC
AGGGTGGTTTTTCTTTTCACCAGTGAGACGGGCAACAGCTGATTGCCCTTCACCGCCTGGCCCTGAGAGA
GTTGCAGCAAGCGGTCCACGCTGGTTTGCCCCAGCAGGCGAAAATCCTGTTTGATGGTGGTTAACGGCGG
GATATAACATGAGCTGTCTTCGGTATCGTCGTATCCCACTACCGAGATGTCCGCACCAACGCGCAGCCCG
GACTCGGTAATGGCGCGCATTGCGCCCAGCGCCATCTGATCGTTGGCAACCAGCATCGCAGTGGGAACGA
TGCCCTCATTCAGCATTTGCATGGTTTGTTGAAAACCGGACATGGCACTCCAGTCGCCTTCCCGTTCCGC
TATCGGCTGAATTTGATTGCGAGTGAGATATTTATGCCAGCCAGCCAGACGCAGACGCGCCGAGACAGAA
CTTAATGGGCCCGCTAACAGCGCGATTTGCTGGTGACCCAATGCGACCAGATGCTCCACGCCCAGTCGCG
TACCGTCTTCATGGGAGAAAATAATACTGTTGATGGGTGTCTGGTCAGAGACATCAAGAAATAACGCCGG
AACATTAGTGCAGGCAGCTTCCACAGCAATGGCATCCTGGTCATCCAGCGGATAGTTAATGATCAGCCCA
CTGACGCGTTGCGCGAGAAGATTGTGCACCGCCGCTTTACAGGCTTCGACGCCGCTTCGTTCTACCATCG
ACACCACCACGCTGGCACCCAGTTGATCGGCGCGAGATTTAATCGCCGCGACAATTTGCGACGGCGCGTG
CAGGGCCAGACTGGAGGTGGCAACGCCAATCAGCAACGACTGTTTGCCCGCCAGTTGTTGTGCCACGCGG
TTGGGAATGTAATTCAGCTCCGCCATCGCCGCTTCCACTTTTTCCCGCGTTTTCGCAGAAACGTGGCTGG
CCTGGTTCACCACGCGGGAAACGGTCTGATAAGAGACACCGGCATACTCTGCGACATCGTATAACGTTAC
TGGTTTCACATTCACCACCCTGAATTGACTCTCTTCCGGGCGCTATCATGCCATACCGCGAAAGGTTTTG
CGCCATTCGATGGTGTCCGGGATCTCGACGCTCTCCCTTATGCGACTCCTGCATTAGGAAATTAATACGA
CTCACTATAGGGGAATTGTGAGCGGATAACAATTCCCCTGTAGAAATAATTTTGTTTAACTTTAATAAGG
AGATATACCATGGGTCATCACCATCATCATCACGGGTCCGCGGGCATGAAAATCGAAGAAGGTAAACTGG
TAATCTGGATTAACGGCGATAAAGGCTATAACGGTCTCGCTGAAGTCGGTAAGAAATTCGAGAAAGATAC
CGGAATTAAAGTCACCGTTGAGCATCCGGATAAACTGGAAGAGAAATTCCCACAGGTTGCGGCAACTGGC
GATGGCCCTGACATTATCTTCTGGGCACACGACCGCTTTGGTGGCTACGCTCAATCTGGCCTGTTGGCTG
AAATCACCCCGGACAAAGCGTTCCAGGACAAGCTGTATCCGTTTACCTGGGATGCCGTACGTTACAACGG
CAAGCTGATTGCTTACCCGATCGCTGTTGAAGCGTTATCGCTGATTTATAACAAAGATCTGCTGCCGAAC
CCGCCAAAAACCTGGGAAGAGATCCCGGCGCTGGATAAAGAACTGAAAGCGAAAGGTAAGAGCGCGCTGA
TGTTCAACCTGCAAGAACCGTACTTCACCTGGCCGCTGATTGCTGCTGACGGGGGTTATGCGTTCAAGTA
TGAAAACGGCAAGTACGACATTAAAGACGTGGGCGTGGATAACGCTGGCGCGAAAGCGGGTCTGACCTTC
CTGGTTGACCTGATTAAAAACAAACACATGAATGCAGACACCGATTACTCCATCGCAGAAGCTGCCTTTA
ATAAAGGCGAAACAGCGATGACCATCAACGGCCCGTGGGCATGGTCCAACATCGACACCAGCAAAGTGAA
TTATGGTGTAACGGTACTGCCGACCTTCAAGGGTCAACCATCCAAACCGTTCGTTGGCGTGCTGAGCGCA
GGTATTAACGCCGCCAGTCCGAACAAAGAGCTGGCAAAAGAGTTCCTCGAAAACTATCTGCTGACTGATG
AAGGTCTGGAAGCGGTTAATAAAGACAAACCGCTGGGTGCCGTAGCGCTGAAGTCTTACGAGGAAGAGTT
GGTGAAAGATCCGCGTATTGCCGCCACTATGGAAAACGCCCAGAAAGGTGAAATCATGCCGAACATCCCG
CAGATGTCCGCTTTCTGGTATGCCGTGCGTACTGCGGTGATCAACGCCGCCAGCGGTCGTCAGACTGTCG
ATGAAGCCCTGAAAGACGCGCAGACTAATTCGAGCTCGAACAACAACAACAATAACAATAACAACAACCT
CGGGGCTAGCGGCTCGGACTCAGAAGTCAATCAAGAAGCTAAGCCAGAGGTCAAGCCAGAAGTCAAGCCT
GAGACTCACATCAATTTAAAGGTGTCCGATGGATCTTCAGAGATCTTCTTCAAGATCAAAAAGACCACTC
CTTTAAGAAGGCTGATGGAAGCGTTCGCTAAAAGACAGGGTAAGGAAATGGACTCCTTAAGATTCTTGTA
CGACGGTATTAGAATTCAAGCTGATCAGGCCCCTGAAGATTTGGACATGGAGGATAACGATATTATTGAG
GCTCATCGCGAACAGATTGGAGGTATGTCAAAGTCCCACAGTGAAGCCGGGTCTGCCTTCATCCAGACGC
AGCAGCTGCACGCAGCCATGGCGGACACATTCCTGGAGCACATGTGCCGGCTGGACATCGACTCCGCGCC
CATCACGGCCCGCAACACGGGCATCATCTGTACCATCGGCCCTGCCTCCCGATCGGTGGAGACGCTGAAG
GAGATGATCAAGTCTGGGATGAACGTGGCGCGCATGAACTTCTCCCACGGAACTCACGAGTACCATGCGG
AGACCATCAAGAACGTGCGCACAGCCACGGAAAGCTTTGCCTCAGACCCCATCCTCTAC
